Addgene plasmid #248555: pLenti-gRNAY-3
Purpose: A CRISPR-based technology to study chromosome-specific aneuploidy by targeting human centromeres
Depositing lab: Teresa Davoli. Depositing organization: NYU Grossman School of Medicine. Publication: KaryoCreate: A CRISPR-based technology to study chromosome-specific aneuploidy by targeting human centromeres. Bosco N, Goldberg A, Zhao X, Mays JC, Cheng P, Johnson AF, Bianchi JJ, Toscani C, Di Tommaso E, Katsnelson L, Annuar D, Mei S, Faitelson RE, Pesselev IY, Mohamed KS, Mermerian A, Camacho-Hernandez EM, Gionco CA, Manikas J, Tseng YS, Sun Z, Fani S, Keegan S, Lippman SM, Fenyo D, Giunta S, Santaguida S, Davoli T. Cell. 2023 Apr 27;186(9):1985-2001.e19. doi: 10.1016/j.cell.2023.03.029. Epub 2023 Apr 18. PubMed 37075754.
Backbone
  Vector backbone: pLentiGuide-Puro-FE
  Vector type: Mammalian Expression, CRISPR
Growth in bacteria
  Bacterial resistance: Ampicillin, 100 μg/mL
  Growth temperature: 30°C
  Growth strain: NEB Stable
  Copy number: High Copy
Gene/Insert
  Gene/Insert name: gRNAY-3
  gRNA/shRNA sequence: TTGGAGCCCTTTGCAGCCTA
  Species: H. sapiens (human)
  Promoter: U6
  Cloning method: Gibson Cloning
Terms and licenses: Academic/Nonprofit Terms; Industry Terms: Not Available to Industry
How to cite: pLenti-gRNAY-3 was a gift from Teresa Davoli (Addgene plasmid # 248555 ; http://n2t.net/addgene:248555 ; RRID:Addgene_248555)
