[The description below was written by a language model from this plasmid's Addgene catalogue record and pLannotate feature annotations shown in this document.]
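Description:
pLenti-gRNAY-3 is a third-generation-style, self-inactivating HIV-1 lentiviral guide RNA vector built on the pLentiGuide-Puro-FE backbone, made for the KaryoCreate system, a CRISPR-based approach for inducing and studying chromosome-specific aneuploidy by targeting human centromeres. It is propagated in E. coli through a high-copy ColE1/pUC-type origin with ampicillin selection (AmpR), and it also carries an f1 origin and remnants of a lac/lacZα cloning region flanked by T3 and T7 promoters. The record lists a recombination-limiting bacterial strain, as is common for plasmids containing repeated LTR sequences.

The viral portion consists of an RSV promoter fused to a truncated 5' LTR, which drives Tat-independent transcription of the viral genome in packaging cells. This is followed by the Ψ packaging signal with a partial gag sequence, the RRE for Rev-dependent nuclear export, a cPPT/CTS, a WPRE and a ΔU3 3' LTR, with an SV40 poly(A) signal and SV40 origin downstream. Within this frame, a human U6 RNA polymerase III promoter expresses a single guide RNA, made up of the 20-nt gRNAY-3 spacer against a human sequence joined to a Streptococcus pyogenes Cas9 scaffold. The scaffold is annotated only as a tracrRNA fragment, which would fit a modified scaffold, although the record does not define the "FE" designation. The guide name suggests a chromosome Y centromeric target, but the record does not state this explicitly. A separate EF-1α promoter with its intron A drives puromycin N-acetyltransferase for selecting transduced mammalian cells. No Cas9 or dCas9 is encoded, so the nuclease or dCas9 fusion component must be supplied from another construct.
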