Features (pLannotate 1.2.2; 29 found; start..end, strand, type, name):
    152..277     -  misc_feature   HIV-1 Ψ: packaging signal of human immunodeficiency virus type 1
    324..504     -  LTR            5' LTR (truncated): truncated 5' long terminal repeat (LTR) from HIV-1
    505..731     -  promoter       RSV promoter: Rous sarcoma virus enhancer/promoter
    759..777     -  promoter       T3 promoter: promoter for bacteriophage T3 RNA polymerase
    822..838     -  protein_bind   lac operator: The lac repressor binds to the lac operator to inhibit transcription in E. coli. This inhibition can be relieved by adding lactose or isopropyl-β-D-thiogalactopyranoside (IPTG). lac repressor encoded by lacI
    846..876     -  promoter       lac promoter: promoter for the E. coli lac operon
    891..912     -  protein_bind   CAP binding site: CAP binding activates transcription in the presence of cAMP. E. coli catabolite activator protein
    925..1017    -  CDS            lacI (fragment): lac repressor; lacI; The lac repressor binds to the lac operator to inhibit transcription in E. coli. This inhibition can be relieved by adding lactose or isopropyl-β-D-thiogalactopyranoside (IPTG).
   1200..1788    -  rep_origin     ori: high-copy-number ColE1/pMB1/pBR322/pUC origin of replication
   1959..2819    -  CDS            AmpR: β-lactamase; bla; confers resistance to ampicillin, carbenicillin, and related antibiotics
   2820..2924    -  promoter       AmpR promoter: bla
   2977..3405    -  rep_origin     f1 ori (sequence partly withheld): f1 bacteriophage origin of replication; arrow indicates direction of (+) strand synthesis
   3410..3565    -  CDS            lacZα (fragment): LacZα fragment of β-galactosidase; lacZ fragment
   3573..3591    +  promoter       T7 promoter: promoter for bacteriophage T7 RNA polymerase
   3612..3747    -  rep_origin     SV40 ori: SV40 origin of replication
   3787..3908    -  polyA_signal   SV40 poly(A) signal: SV40 polyadenylation signal
   3986..4219    -  LTR            3' LTR (ΔU3): self-inactivating 3' long terminal repeat (LTR) from HIV-1
   4221..4240    -  misc_feature   cPPT/CTS (fragment): central polypurine tract and central termination sequence of HIV-1
   4291..4879    -  misc_feature   WPRE: woodchuck hepatitis virus posttranscriptional regulatory element
   4895..5494    -  CDS            PuroR (fragment): puromycin N-acetyltransferase; pac from Streptomyces; confers resistance to puromycin
   5516..6454    -  intron         EF-1α intron A: intron upstream of the start codon of human EF-1α
   6455..6666    -  promoter       EF-1α core promoter: core promoter for human elongation factor EF-1α
   6692..6758    -  CDS            small t antigen (fragment): SV40 (simian virus 40) small t antigen
   6824..6941    -  misc_feature   cPPT/CTS: central polypurine tract and central termination sequence of HIV-1
   6997..7064    -  misc_RNA       tracrRNA (fragment): trans-activating CRISPR RNA for the Streptococcus pyogenes CRISPR/Cas9 system
   7111..7351    -  promoter       U6 promoter: RNA polymerase III promoter for human U6 snRNA
   7355..7381    -  CDS            Rev (fragment): human immunodeficiency virus 1 (HIV-1) Rev protein; rev; enhances nuclear export of unspliced and incompletely spliced viral mRNAs
   7758..7991    -  misc_feature   RRE: The Rev response element (RRE) of HIV-1 allows for Rev-dependent mRNA export from the nucleus to the cytoplasm.
   8137..168     -  CDS            HIV-1 gag (fragment) (across the origin): gag protein from human immunodeficiency virus 1; gag
>Addgene plasmid #248555 | pLenti-gRNAY-3 | addgene full sequence | sequence record 493036 | Addgene NGS Result
CTTCTGATGTTTCTAACAGGCCAGGATTAACTGCGAATCGTTCTAGCTCCCTGCTTGCCCATACTATATG
TTTTAATTTATATTTTTTCTTTCCCCCTGGCCTTAACCGAATTTTTTCCCATCGCGATCTAATTCTCCCC
CGCTTAATACTGACGCTCTCGCACCCATCTCTCTCCTTCTAGCCTCCGCTAGTCAAAATTTTTGGCGTAC
TCACCAGTCGCCGCCCCTCGCCTCTTGCCGTGCGCGCTTCAGCAAGCCGAGTCCTGCGTCGAGAGAGCTC
CTCTGGTTTCCCTTTCGCTTTCAAGTCCCTGTTCGGGCGCCACTGCTAGAGATTTTCCACACTGACTAAA
AGGGTCTGAGGGATCTCTAGTTACCAGAGTCACACAACAGACGGGCACACACTACTTGAAGCACTCAAGG
CAAGCTTTATTGAGGCTTAAGCAGTGGGTTCCCTAGTTAGCCAGAGAGCTCCCAGGCTCAGATCTGGTCT
AACCAGAGAGACCCGTTTATGTATCGAGCTAGGCACTTAAATACAATATCTCTGCAATGCGGCAATTCAG
TGGTTCGTCCAATCCATGTCAGACCCGTCTGTTGCCTTCCTAATAAGGCACGATCGTACCACCTTACTTC
CACCAATCGGCATGCACGGTGCTTTTTCTCTCCTTGTAAGGCATGTTGCTAACTCATCGTTACCATGTTG
CAAGACTACAAGAGTATTGCATAAGACTACATTAAGCTTGCAGCTCCAGCTTTTGTTCCCTTTAGTGAGG
GTTAATTGCGCGCTTGGCGTAATCATGGTCATAGCTGTTTCCTGTGTGAAATTGTTATCCGCTCACAATT
CCACACAACATACGAGCCGGAAGCATAAAGTGTAAAGCCTGGGGTGCCTAATGAGTGAGCTAACTCACAT
TAATTGCGTTGCGCTCACTGCCCGCTTTCCAGTCGGGAAACCTGTCGTGCCAGCTGCATTAATGAATCGG
CCAACGCGCGGGGAGAGGCGGTTTGCGTATTGGGCGCTCTTCCGCTTCCTCGCTCACTGACTCGCTGCGC
TCGGTCGTTCGGCTGCGGCGAGCGGTATCAGCTCACTCAAAGGCGGTAATACGGTTATCCACAGAATCAG
GGGATAACGCAGGAAAGAACATGTGAGCAAAAGGCCAGCAAAAGGCCAGGAACCGTAAAAAGGCCGCGTT
GCTGGCGTTTTTCCATAGGCTCCGCCCCCCTGACGAGCATCACAAAAATCGACGCTCAAGTCAGAGGTGG
CGAAACCCGACAGGACTATAAAGATACCAGGCGTTTCCCCCTGGAAGCTCCCTCGTGCGCTCTCCTGTTC
CGACCCTGCCGCTTACCGGATACCTGTCCGCCTTTCTCCCTTCGGGAAGCGTGGCGCTTTCTCATAGCTC
ACGCTGTAGGTATCTCAGTTCGGTGTAGGTCGTTCGCTCCAAGCTGGGCTGTGTGCACGAACCCCCCGTT
CAGCCCGACCGCTGCGCCTTATCCGGTAACTATCGTCTTGAGTCCAACCCGGTAAGACACGACTTATCGC
CACTGGCAGCAGCCACTGGTAACAGGATTAGCAGAGCGAGGTATGTAGGCGGTGCTACAGAGTTCTTGAA
GTGGTGGCCTAACTACGGCTACACTAGAAGAACAGTATTTGGTATCTGCGCTCTGCTGAAGCCAGTTACC
TTCGGAAAAAGAGTTGGTAGCTCTTGATCCGGCAAACAAACCACCGCTGGTAGCGGTGGTTTTTTTGTTT
GCAAGCAGCAGATTACGCGCAGAAAAAAAGGATCTCAAGAAGATCCTTTGATCTTTTCTACGGGGTCTGA
CGCTCAGTGGAACGAAAACTCACGTTAAGGGATTTTGGTCATGAGATTATCAAAAAGGATCTTCACCTAG
ATCCTTTTAAATTAAAAATGAAGTTTTAAATCAATCTAAAGTATATATGAGTAAACTTGGTCTGACAGTT
ACCAATGCTTAATCAGTGAGGCACCTATCTCAGCGATCTGTCTATTTCGTTCATCCATAGTTGCCTGACT
CCCCGTCGTGTAGATAACTACGATACGGGAGGGCTTACCATCTGGCCCCAGTGCTGCAATGATACCGCGA
GACCCACGCTCACCGGCTCCAGATTTATCAGCAATAAACCAGCCAGCCGGAAGGGCCGAGCGCAGAAGTG
GTCCTGCAACTTTATCCGCCTCCATCCAGTCTATTAATTGTTGCCGGGAAGCTAGAGTAAGTAGTTCGCC
AGTTAATAGTTTGCGCAACGTTGTTGCCATTGCTACAGGCATCGTGGTGTCACGCTCGTCGTTTGGTATG
GCTTCATTCAGCTCCGGTTCCCAACGATCAAGGCGAGTTACATGATCCCCCATGTTGTGCAAAAAAGCGG
TTAGCTCCTTCGGTCCTCCGATCGTTGTCAGAAGTAAGTTGGCCGCAGTGTTATCACTCATGGTTATGGC
AGCACTGCATAATTCTCTTACTGTCATGCCATCCGTAAGATGCTTTTCTGTGACTGGTGAGTACTCAACC
AAGTCATTCTGAGAATAGTGTATGCGGCGACCGAGTTGCTCTTGCCCGGCGTCAATACGGGATAATACCG
CGCCACATAGCAGAACTTTAAAAGTGCTCATCATTGGAAAACGTTCTTCGGGGCGAAAACTCTCAAGGAT
CTTACCGCTGTTGAGATCCAGTTCGATGTAACCCACTCGTGCACCCAACTGATCTTCAGCATCTTTTACT
TTCACCAGCGTTTCTGGGTGAGCAAAAACAGGAAGGCAAAATGCCGCAAAAAAGGGAATAAGGGCGACAC
GGAAATGTTGAATACTCATACTCTTCCTTTTTCAATATTATTGAAGCATTTATCAGGGTTATTGTCTCAT
GAGCGGATACATATTTGAATGTATTTAGAAAAATAAACAAATAGGGGTTCCGCGCACATTTCCCCGAAAA
GTGCCACCTAAATTGTAAGCGTTAATATTTTGTTAAAATTCGCGTTAAATTTTTGTTAAATCAGCTCATT
TTTTAACCAATAGGCCGAAATCGGCAAAATCCCTTATAAATCAAAAGAATAGACCGAGATAGGGT
[37 nt withheld, positions 3076-3112]
AAAGAACGTGGACTCCAACGTCAAAGG
[49 nt withheld, positions 3140-3188]
T
[91 nt withheld, positions 3190-3280]
G
[124 nt withheld, positions 3282-3405]
CCCATTCGCCATTCAGGCTGCGCAACTGTTGGGAAGGGCGATCGGTGCGGGCCTCTTCGCTATTACGCCA
GCTGGCGAAAGGGGGATGTGCTGCAAGGCGATTAAGTTGGGTAACGCCAGGGTTTTCCCAGTCACGACGT
TGTAAAACGACGGCCAGTGAGCGCGCGTAATACGACTCACTATAGGGCGAATTGGGTACGTCCCTAGGCC
TCCAAAAAAGCCTCCTCACTACTTCTGGAATAGCTCAGAGGCCGAGGCGGCCTCGGCCTCTGCATAAATA
AAAAAAATTAGTCAGCCATGGGGCGGAGAATGGGCGGAACTGGGCGGAGTTAGGGGCGGGATGGGCGGAG
TTAGGGGCGGGATAGCTAGAGCCAGACATGATAAGATACATTGATGAGTTTGGACAAACCACAACTAGAA
TGCAGTGAAAAAAATGCTTTATTTGTGAAATTTGTGATGCTATTGCTTTATTTGTAACCATTATAAGCTG
CAATAAACAAGTTCCTCTCACTCTCTGATATTCATTTCTTTGCAAGTTATAAATACTGAATAATAAGATG
ACATGAACTACTATACGTACTGCTAGAGATTTTCCACACTGACTAAAAGGGTCTGAGGGATCTCTAGTTA
CCAGAGTCACACAACAGACGGGCACACACTACTTGAAGCACTCAAGGCAAGCTTTATTGAGGCTTAAGCA
GTGGGTTCCCTAGTTAGCCAGAGAGCTCCCAGGCTCAGATCTGGTCTAACCAGAGAGACCCAGTACAAGC
AAAAAGCAGATCTTGTCTTCGTTGGGAGTGAATTAGCCCTTCCAGTCCCCCCTTTTCTTTTAAAAAGTGG
CTAAGATCTACAGCTGCCTTGTAAGTCATTGGTCTTAAAGTCGACGCGGGGAGGCGGCCCAAAGGGAGAT
CCGACTCGTCTGAGGGCGAAGGCGAAGACGCGGAAGAGGCCGCAGAGCCGGCAGCAGGCCGCGGGAAGGA
AGGTCCGCTGGATTGAGGGCCGAAGGGACGTAGCAGAAGGACGTCCCGCGCAGAATCCAGGTGGCAACAC
AGGCGAGCAGCCAAGGAAAGGACGATGATTTCCCCGACAACACCACGGAATTGTCAGTGCCCAACAGCCG
AGCCCCTGTCCAGCAGCGGGCAAGGCAGGCGGCGATGAGTTCCGCCGTGGCAATAGGGAGGGGGAAAGCG
AAAGTCCCGGAAAGGAGCTGACAGGTGGTGGCAATGCCCCAACCAGTGGGGGTTGCGTCAGCAAACACAG
TGCACACCACGCCACGTTGCCTGACAACGGGCCACAACTCCTCATAAAGAGACAGCAACCAGGATTTATA
CAAGGAGGAGAAAATGAAAGCCATACGGGAAGCAATAGCATGATACAAAGGCATTAAAGCAGCGTATCCA
CATAGCGTAAAAGGAGCAACATAGTTAAGAATACCAGTCAATCTTTCACAAATTTTGTAATCCAGAGGTT
GATTGTCGACTTAACGCGTTCAGGCACCGGGCTTGCGGGTCATGCACCAGGTGCGCGGTCCTTCGGGCAC
CTCGACGTCGGCGGTGACGGTGAAGCCGAGCCGCTCGTAGAAGGGGAGGTTGCGGGGCGCGGAGGTCTCC
AGGAAGGCGGGCACCCCGGCGCGCTCGGCCGCCTCCACTCCGGGGAGCACGACGGCGCTGCCCAGACCCT
TGCCCTGGTGGTCGGGCGAGACTCCGACGGTGGCCAGGAACCACGCGGGCTCCTTGGGCCGGTGCGGCGC
CAGGAGGCCTTCCATCTGTTGCTGCGCGGCCAGCCGGGAACCGCTCAACTCGGCCATGCGCGGGCCGATC
TCGGCGAACACCGCCCCCGCTTCGACGCTCTCCGGCGTGGTCCAGACCGCCACGGCGGCGCCGTCGTCCG
CGACCCACACCTTGCCGATGTCGAGCCCGACGCGCGTGAGGAAGAGTTCTTGCAGCTCGGTGACCCGCTC
GATGTGGCGGTCCGGATCGACGGTGTGGCGCGTGGCGGGGTAGTCGGCGAACGCGGCGGCGAGGGTGCGT
ACGGCCCTGGGGACGTCGTCGCGGGTGGCGAGGCGCACCGTGGGCTTGTACTCGGTCATGGTGGCCGTAC
GTCACGACACCTGAAATGGAAGAAAAAAACTTTGAACCACTGTCTGAGGCTTGAGAATGAACCAAGATCC
AAACTCAAAAAGGGCAAATTCCAAGGAGAATTACATCAAGTGCCAAGCTGGCCTAACTTCAGTCTCCACC
CACTCAGTGTGGGGAAACTCCATCGCATAAAACCCCTCCCCCCAACCTAAAGACGACGTACTCCAAAAGC
TCGAGAACTAATCGAGGTGCCTGGACGGCGCCCGGTACTCCGTGGAGTCACATGAAGCGACGGCTGAGGA
CGGAAAGGCCCTTTTCCTTTGTGTGGGTGACTCACCCGCCCGCTCTCCCGAGCGCCGCGTCCTCCATTTT
GAGCTCCCTGCAGCAGGGCCGGGAAGCGGCCATCTTTCCGCTCACGCAACTGGTGCCGACCGGGCCAGCC
TTGCCGCCCAGGGCGGGGCGATACACGGCGGCGCGAGGCCAGGCACCAGAGCAGGCCGGCCAGCTTGAGA
CTACCCCCGTCCGATTCTCGGTGGCCGCGCTCGCAGGCCCCGCCTCGCCGAACATGTGCGCTGGGACGCA
CGGGCCCCGTCGCCGCCCGCGGCCCCAAAAACCGAAATACCAGTGTGCAGATCTTGGCCCGCATTTACAA
GACTATCTTGCCAGAAAAAAAGCGTCGCAGCAGGTCATCAAAAATTTTAAATGGCTAGAGACTTATCGAA
AGCAGCGAGACAGGCGCGAAGGTGCCACCAGATTCGCACGCGGCGGCCCCAGCGCCCAGGCCAGGCCTCA
ACTCAAGCACGAGGCGAAGGGGCTCCTTAAGCGCAAGGCCTCGAACTCTCCCACCCACTTCCAACCCGAA
GCTCGGGATCAAGAATCACGTACTGCAGCCAGGTGGAAGTAATTCAAGGCACGCAAGGGCCATAACCCGT
AAAGAGGCCAGGCCCGCGGGAACCACACACGGCACTTACCTGTGTTCTGGCGGCAAACCCGTTGCGAAAA
AGAACGTTCACGGCGACTACTGCACTTATATACGGTTCTCCCCCACCCTCGGGAAAAAGGCGGAGCCAGT
ACACGACATCACTTTCCCAGTTTACCCCGCGCCACCTTCTCTAGGCACCGGATCAATTGCCGACCCCTCC
CCCCAACTTCTCGGGGACTGTGGGCGATGTGCGCTCTGCCCACTGACGGGCACCGGAGCCAATTCCCACT
CCTTTCAAGACCTAGAAGGTCCATTAGCTGCAAAGATTCCTCTCTGTTTAAAACTTTATCCATCTTTGCA
CCCGGGCCCCCTCGAGCCGGCGCCAAAGTGGATCTCTGCTGTCCCTGTAATAAACCCGAAAATTTTGAAT
TTTTGTAATTTGTTTTTGTAATTCTTTAGTTTGTATGTCTGTTGCTATTATGTCTACTATTCTTTCCCCT
GCACTGTACCCCCCAATCCCCCCTTTTCTTTTAAAATTGTGGATGAATACTGCCATTTGTCTCAAGATCT
AGTTACGCCAAGCTTAAAAAAGCACCGACTCGGTGCCACTTTTTCAAGTTGATAACGGACTAGCCTTATT
TAAACTTGCTATGCTGTTTCCAGCATAGCTCTTAAACTAGGCTGCAAAGGGCTCCAAGGTGTTTCGTCCT
TTCCACAAGATATATAAAGCCAAGAAATCGAAATACTTTCAAGTTACGGTAAGCATATGATAGTCCATTT
TAAAACATAATTTTAAAACTGCAAACTACCCAAGAAATTATTACTTTCTACGTCACGTATTTTGTACTAA
TATCTTTGTGTTTACAGTCAAATTAATTCTAATTATCTCTCTAACAGCCTTGTATCGTATATGCAAATAT
GAAGGAATCATGGGAAATAGGCCCTCTCTGGGTCCCCTCGGGGTTGGGAGGTGGGTCTGAAACGATAATG
GTGAATATCCCTGCCTAACTCTATTCACTATAGAAAGTACAGCAAAAACTATTCTTAAACCTACCAAGCC
TCCTACTATCATTATGAATAATTTTATATACCACAGCCAATTTGTTATGTTAAACCAATTCCACAAACTT
GCCCATTTATCTAATTCCAATAATTCTTGTTCATTCTTTTCTTGCTGGTTTTGCGATTCTTCAATTAAGG
AGTGTATTAAGCTTGTGTAATTGTTAATTTCTCTGTCCCACTCCATCCAGGTCGTGTGATTCCAAATCTG
TTCCAGAGATTTATTACTCCAACTAGCATTCCAAGGCACAGCAGTGGTGCAAATGAGTTTTCCAGAGCAA
CCCCAAATCCCCAGGAGCTGTTGATCCTTTAGGTATCTTTCCACAGCCAGGATTCTTGCCTGGAGCTGCT
TGATGCCCCAGACTGTGAGTTGCAACAGATGCTGTTGCGCCTCAATAGCCCTCAGCAAATTGTTCTGCTG
CTGCACTATACCAGACAATAATTGTCTGGCCTGTACCGTCAGCGTCATTGACGCTGCGCCCATAGTGCTT
CCTGCTGCTCCCAAGAACCCAAGGAACAAAGCTCCTATTCCCACTGCTCTTTTTTCTCTCTGCACCACTC
TTCTCTTTGCCTTGGTGGGTGCTACTCCTAATGGTTCAATTTTTACTACTTTATATTTATATAATTCACT
TCTCCAATTGTCCCTCATATCTCCTCCTCCAGGTCTGAAGATCAGCGGCCGCTTGCTGTGCGGTGGTCTT
ACTTTTGTTTTGCTCTTCCTCTATCTTGTCTAAAGCTTCCTTGGTGTCTTTTATCTCTATCCTTTGATGC
ACACAATAGAGGGTTGCTACTGTATTATATAATGATCTAAGTTCTTCTGATCCTGTCTGAAGGGATGGTT
GTAGCTGTCCCAGTATTTGTCTACAGC
